Addgene plasmid #30496: hrGFP-BATS
Depositing lab: Qing Zhong. Depositing organization: University of California, Berkeley. Publication: Autophagosome targeting and membrane curvature sensing by Barkor/Atg14(L). Fan W, Nassiri A, Zhong Q. Proc Natl Acad Sci U S A. 2011 May 10;108(19):7769-74. doi: 10.1073/pnas.1016472108. Epub 2011 Apr 25. PubMed 21518905.
Backbone
  Vector backbone: phrGFP-N1
  Backbone manufacturer: Agilent Technologies
  Backbone size w/o insert (bp): 4300
  Vector type: Mammalian Expression
Growth in bacteria
  Bacterial resistance: Ampicillin, 100 μg/mL
  Growth temperature: 37°C
  Growth strain: DH5alpha
  Copy number: High Copy
Gene/Insert
  Gene/Insert name: Barkor (alt name: ATG14L/ATG14)
  Species: H. sapiens (human)
  Insert size (bp): 240
  Mutation: 413-492 aa
  GenBank ID: KIAA0831
  Entrez Gene: ATG14 (a.k.a. ATG14L, BARKOR, KIAA0831)
  Tag / fusion protein: hrGFP (N terminal on backbone); 3xFlag (C terminal on insert)
  Cloning method: Restriction Enzyme; 5′ cloning site BglII (not destroyed); 3′ cloning site BamHI (not destroyed)
  Sequencing primers: 5′ CAGCTGACCAGCCTGGGCAAG; 3′ TAATACGACTCACTATAGGG
Terms and licenses: Academic/Nonprofit Terms; Industry Terms: Not Available to Industry
How to cite: hrGFP-BATS was a gift from Qing Zhong (Addgene plasmid # 30496 ; http://n2t.net/addgene:30496 ; RRID:Addgene_30496)
