[The description below was written by a language model from this plasmid's Addgene catalogue record.]
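Description:
hrGFP-BATS is a mammalian expression plasmid built on the phrGFP-N1 backbone from Agilent Technologies (about 4.3 kb without insert). It is propagated in E. coli as a high-copy plasmid under ampicillin selection. The record lists no feature table, so the promoter driving expression, the polyadenylation signal and the origin of replication are not stated. No mammalian selection marker is recorded either.

The insert is a 240 bp fragment of human Barkor (also known as ATG14, ATG14L or KIAA0831) encoding amino acids 413–492, the C-terminal portion of the protein. The construct name refers to this region as the BATS domain. It was cloned by restriction digestion between BglII and BamHI sites, both of which remain intact. According to the record, humanized recombinant GFP (hrGFP) supplied by the backbone sits at the N terminus of the fusion, and a 3xFlag epitope follows the insert at the C terminus. The expressed protein is therefore hrGFP–BATS–3xFlag. The fluorescent moiety allows the fragment's subcellular distribution to be followed by microscopy in transfected cells. The Flag tag provides a handle for immunoblotting, immunofluorescence or affinity pull-down.

The associated publication concerns autophagosome targeting and membrane curvature sensing by Barkor/Atg14(L). This suggests the construct is used to test whether this isolated C-terminal region can localize to autophagosomal membranes on its own, separately from the rest of the protein.
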