>Addgene plasmid #30496 | hrGFP-BATS | addgene partial sequence | sequence record 33432 | 30496 with hrGFP-F
AGAGGCGGCTTCGTGGAGCAGCACGAGACCGCCATCGCCCAGCTGACCAGCCTGGGCAAGCCCCTGGGCA
GCCTGCACGAGTGGGTGGAGCTCTCCGGACTCAGATCTGCTGGAGAATCAGATGAGAGCGGAGATGAGCG
CGTCAGCGATGAAGAAACCGACCTGGGCACAGACTGGGAGAACTTGCCTAGTCCCCGGTTTTGTGATATC
CCTTCCCAGTCTGTGGAAGTCTCCCAGAGTCAGAGCACCCAGGCGTCCCCACCCATCGCGAGCAGCAGTG
CAGGTGGGATGATCTCCTCTGCAGCAGCCTCGGTGACCTCCTGGTTTAAAGCTTACACTGGACACCGTTC
GAATTCTGCAGTCGACGACTACAAAGACCATGACGGTGATTATAAAGATCATGACATCGACTACAAGGAT
GACGATGACAAGTAGGGATCCACCGGATCTAGATAATAGGGTACCAGGTAAGTGTACCCAATTCGCCCTA
TAGTGAGTCGTATTACAATTCACTCGATCGCCCTTCCCAACAGTTGCGCAGCCTGAATGGCGAATGGAGA
TCCAATTTTTAAGTGTATAATGTGTTAAACTACTGATTCTAATTGTTTGTGTATTTTAGATTCACAGTCC
CAAGGCTCATTTCAGGCCCCTCAGTCCTCACAGTCTGTTCATGATCATAATCAGCCATACCACATTTGTA
GAGGTTTTACTTGCTTTAAAAAACCTCCCACACCTCCCCCTGAACCTGAAACATAAAATGAATGCAATTG
TTGTTGTTAACTTGTTTATTGCAGCTTATAATGGTTACAAATNAAGCAATAGCATCACAAATTTCACAAA
TAAAGCATTTTTTTCACTGCATTCTAGTTGTGGTTTGTCCAAACTCATCAATGTATCTTAACGCGTAATT
GTAAGCGTTATATTTGT
